>Addgene plasmid #200025 | pLJM1-zeo E321K ORF29 | addgene full sequence | sequence record 391685 | Addgene NGS Result
TATGCCAAGTACGCCCCCTATTGACGTCAATGACGGTAAATGGCCCGCCTGGCATTATGCCCAGTACATG
ACCTTATGGGACTTTCCTACTTGGCAGTACATCTACGTATTAGTCATCGCTATTACCATGGTGATGCGGT
TTTGGCAGTACATCAATGGGCGTGGATAGCGGTTTGACTCACGGGGATTTCCAAGTCTCCACCCCATTGA
CGTCAATGGGAGTTTGTTTTGGCACCAAAATCAACGGGACTTTCCAAAATGTCGTAACAACTCCGCCCCA
TTGACGCAAATGGGCGGTAGGCGTGTACGGTGGGAGGTCTATATAAGCAGAGCTGGTTTAGTGAACCGTC
AGATCCGCTAGCGCTACCGGTATGCTGCTCAGCCGTCACAGGGAGCGCCTTGCCGCCAACCTGCAGGAGA
CCGCCAAAGACGCCGGAGAGAGGTGGGAACTGAGTGCCCCGACATTCACGCGACACTGTCCCAAAACGGC
ACGGATGGCGCACCCTTTTATTGGCGTGGTGCACAGAATAAACTCATACAGTTCGGTCCTGGAAACATAC
TGCACACGGCACCATCCCGCCACGCCCACGTCAGCAAATCCCGACGTGGGAACCCCCAGACCGTCCGAGG
ACAACGTCCCCGCAAAGCCGCGCCTATTGGAGTCCCTATCAACATACTTGCAGATGCGGTGTGTGCGCGA
GGACGCGCACGTCTCCACGGCCGATCAACTGGTCGAGTACCAGGCGGCCAGAAAAACACACGACTCCCTG
CACGCCTGCTCTGTCTACCGCGAACTTCAGGCTTTTCTGGTTAACCTTTCGTCCTTTCTGAACGGCTGTT
ACGTTCCCGGGGTGCACTGGCTGGAGCCCTTCCAACAGCAGCTAGTAATGCACACTTTTTTCTTTTTGGT
TTCAATCAAGGCCCCACAAAAGACGCACCAGTTGTTTGGATTGTTTAAGCAGTACTTCGGTTTATTTGAA
ACTCCAAACAGTGTTTTACAGACGTTTAAGCAAAAGGCAAGCGTATTCCTAATACCAAGGAGACACGGAA
AGACATGGATAGTGGTGGCGATCATCAGCATGCTACTGGCATCCGTAGAGAACATTAACATTGGGTACGT
AGCCCACCAAAAGCACGTAGCCAACTCCGTGTTCGCGGAAATCATAAAGACGCTTTGTCGGTGGTTCCCC
CCCAAAAATTTAAACATCAAGAAGGAGAACGGAACCATAATCTACACGCGACCCGGAGGACGGTCCAGCT
CGCTGATGTGCGCAACATGCTTCAATAAGAACAGCATTCGGGGACAGACCTTTAACCTGCTCTACGTAGA
CAAGGCGAATTTTATTAAAAAGGATGCACTGCCGGCTATTCTGGGTTTCATGCTTCAGAAAGACGCCAAG
CTGATATTTATATCATCCGTGAACTCGTCAGACCGCTCCACGAGTTTCCTGCTTAACCTCAGGAACGCCC
AGGAAAAGATGCTGAATGTGGTCAGTTACGTGTGTGCGGACCACCGCGAAGATTTCCACCTGCAAGACGC
ACTAGTGTCCTGTCCTTGTTACAGACTGCACATTCCGACGTACATCACCATCGACGAATCCATCAAAACC
ACCACCAACCTCTTTATGGAGGGGGCATTCGACACCGAACTAATGGGCGAGGGAGCAGCGTCGTCAAATG
CTACGCTTTACCGCGTGGTGGGTGACGCAGCGCTGACACAGTTTGACATGTGTCGGGTAGACACCACCGC
CCAGCAGGTTCAGAAGTGCCTTGGAAAACAGCTGTTTGTTTACATCGACCCCGCGTATACGAACAACACG
GAGGCGTCCGGTACTGGCGTGGGCGCCGTTGTCACGAGTACTCAGACTCCCACCAGAAGCCTCATATTGG
GCATGGAGCATTTCTTCCTGCGCGACCTCACTGGCGCAGCTGCTTACGAGATAGCGTCCTGCGCATGCAC
GATGATTAAGGCGATCGCTGTGCTCCACCCCACAATTGAGCGCGTGAACGCGGCGGTCGAAGGCAACAGC
AGCCAAGATTCTGGGGTGGCTATTGCAACCGTCCTTAACGAAATATGCCCGCTCCCCATACATTTTCTAC
ACTATACTGACAAGAGCAGCGCCCTGCAGTGGCCAATTTACATGCTGGGAGGCGAGAAATCCTCCGCGTT
TGAGACATTCATCTACGCTCTGAACTCCGGCACCCTGAGCGCCAGCCAGACGGTGGTGTCCAACACCATC
AAAATATCATTTGACCCGGTGACCTACCTGGTAGAACAGGTCCGCGCGATCAAGTGCGTCCCGCTTAGGG
ATGGAGGGCAGTCATACAGCGCCAAGCAAAAGCACATGTCGGACGACTTACTTGTGGCAGTTGTCATGGC
CCATTTTATGGCTACCGATGATAGACACATGTACAAGCCCATATCCCCACAATAAAATTCTCGACCTCGA
GACAAATGGCAGTATTCATCCACAATTTTAAAAGAAAAGGGGGGATTGGGGGGTACAGTGCAGGGGAAAG
AATAGTAGACATAATAGCAACAGACATACAAACTAAAGAATTACAAAAACAAATTACAAAAATTCAAAAT
TTTCGGGTTTATTACAGGGACAGCAGAGATCCACTTTGGCCGCGGCTCGAGGGGGTTGGGGTTGCGCCTT
TTCCAAGGCAGCCCTGGGTTTGCGCAGGGACGCGGCTGCTCTGGGCGTGGTTCCGGGAAACGCAGCGGCG
CCGACCCTGGGTCTCGCACATTCTTCACGTCCGTTCGCAGCGTCACCCGGATCTTCGCCGCTACCCTTGT
GGGCCCCCCGGCGACGCTTCCTGCTCCGCCCCTAAGTCGGGAAGGTTCCTTGCGGTTCGCGGCGTGCCGG
ACGTGACAAACGGAAGCCGCACGTCTCACTAGTACCCTCGCAGACGGACAGCGCCAGGGAGCAATGGCAG
CGCGCCGACCGCGATGGGCTGTGGCCAATAGCGGCTGCTCAGCAGGGCGCGCCGAGAGCAGCGGCCGGGA
AGGGGCGGTGCGGGAGGCGGGGTGTGGGGCGGTAGTGTGGGCCCTGTTCCTGCCCGCGCGGTGTTCCGCA
TTCTGCAAGCCTCCGGAGCGCACGTCGGCAGTCGGCTCCCTCGTTGACCGAATCACCGACCTCTCTCCCC
AGGGGGATCCATGGCCAAGTTGACCAGTGCCGTTCCGGTGCTCACCGCGCGCGACGTCGCCGGAGCGGTC
GAGTTCTGGACCGACCGGCTCGGGTTCTCCCGGGACTTCGTGGAGGACGACTTCGCCGGTGTGGTCCGGG
ACGACGTGACCCTGTTCATCAGCGCGGTCCAGGACCAGGTGGTGCCGGACAACACCCTGGCCTGGGTGTG
GGTGCGCGGCCTGGACGAGCTGTACGCCGAGTGGTCGGAGGTCGTGTCCACGAACTTCCGGGACGCCTCC
GGGCCGGCCATGACCGAGATCGGCGAGCAGCCGTGGGGGCGGGAGTTCGCCCTGCGCGACCCGGCCGGCA
ACTGCGTGCACTTCGTGGCCGAGGAGCAGGACTGAGGTACCTTTAAGACCAATGACTTACAAGGCAGCTG
TAGATCTTAGCCACTTTTTAAAAGAAAAGGGGGGACTGGAAGGGCTAATTCACTCCCAACGAAGACAAGA
TCTGCTTTTTGCTTGTACTGGGTCTCTCTGGTTAGACCAGATCTGAGCCTGGGAGCTCTCTGGCTAACTA
GGGAACCCACTGCTTAAGCCTCAATAAAGCTTGCCTTGAGTGCTTCAAGTAGTGTGTGCCCGTCTGTTGT
GTGACTCTGGTAACTAGAGATCCCTCAGACCCTTTTAGTCAGTGTGGAAAATCTCTAGCAGTAGTAGTTC
ATGTCATCTTATTATTCAGTATTTATAACTTGCAAAGAAATGAATATCAGAGAGTGAGAGGAACTTGTTT
ATTGCAGCTTATAATGGTTACAAATAAAGCAATAGCATCACAAATTTCACAAATAAAGCATTTTTTTCAC
TGCATTCTAGTTGTGGTTTGTCCAAACTCATCAATGTATCTTATCATGTCTGGCTCTAGCTATCCCGCCC
CTAACTCCGCCCATCCCGCCCCTAACTCCGCCCAGTTCCGCCCATTCTCCGCCCCATGGCTGACTAATTT
TTTTTATTTATGCAGAGGCCGAGGCCGCCTCGGCCTCTGAGCTATTCCAGAAGTAGTGAGGAGGCTTTTT
TGGAGGCCTAGGGACGTACCCAATTCGCCCTATAGTGAGTCGTATTACGCGCGCTCACTGGCCGTCGTTT
TACAACGTCGTGACTGGGAAAACCCTGGCGTTACCCAACTTAATCGCCTTGCAGCACATCCCCCTTTCGC
CAGCTGGCGTAATAGCGAAGAGGCCCGCACCGATCGCCCTTCCCAACAGTTGCGCAGCCTGAATGGCGAA
TGGG
[124 nt withheld, positions 4415-4538]
C
[91 nt withheld, positions 4540-4630]
A
[49 nt withheld, positions 4632-4680]
CCTTTGACGTTGGAGTCCACGTTCTTT
[37 nt withheld, positions 4708-4744]
ACCCTATCTCGGTCTATTCTTTTGATTTATAAGGGATTTTGCCGATTTCGGCCTATTGGTTAAAAAATGA
GCTGATTTAACAAAAATTTAACGCGAATTTTAACAAAATATTAACGCTTACAATTTAGGTGGCACTTTTC
GGGGAAATGTGCGCGGAACCCCTATTTGTTTATTTTTCTAAATACATTCAAATATGTATCCGCTCATGAG
ACAATAACCCTGATAAATGCTTCAATAATATTGAAAAAGGAAGAGTATGAGTATTCAACATTTCCGTGTC
GCCCTTATTCCCTTTTTTGCGGCATTTTGCCTTCCTGTTTTTGCTCACCCAGAAACGCTGGTGAAAGTAA
AAGATGCTGAAGATCAGTTGGGTGCACGAGTGGGTTACATCGAACTGGATCTCAACAGCGGTAAGATCCT
TGAGAGTTTTCGCCCCGAAGAACGTTTTCCAATGATGAGCACTTTTAAAGTTCTGCTATGTGGCGCGGTA
TTATCCCGTATTGACGCCGGGCAAGAGCAACTCGGTCGCCGCATACACTATTCTCAGAATGACTTGGTTG
AGTACTCACCAGTCACAGAAAAGCATCTTACGGATGGCATGACAGTAAGAGAATTATGCAGTGCTGCCAT
AACCATGAGTGATAACACTGCGGCCAACTTACTTCTGACAACGATCGGAGGACCGAAGGAGCTAACCGCT
TTTTTGCACAACATGGGGGATCATGTAACTCGCCTTGATCGTTGGGAACCGGAGCTGAATGAAGCCATAC
CAAACGACGAGCGTGACACCACGATGCCTGTAGCAATGGCAACAACGTTGCGCAAACTATTAACTGGCGA
ACTACTTACTCTAGCTTCCCGGCAACAATTAATAGACTGGATGGAGGCGGATAAAGTTGCAGGACCACTT
CTGCGCTCGGCCCTTCCGGCTGGCTGGTTTATTGCTGATAAATCTGGAGCCGGTGAGCGTGGGTCTCGCG
GTATCATTGCAGCACTGGGGCCAGATGGTAAGCCCTCCCGTATCGTAGTTATCTACACGACGGGGAGTCA
GGCAACTATGGATGAACGAAATAGACAGATCGCTGAGATAGGTGCCTCACTGATTAAGCATTGGTAACTG
TCAGACCAAGTTTACTCATATATACTTTAGATTGATTTAAAACTTCATTTTTAATTTAAAAGGATCTAGG
TGAAGATCCTTTTTGATAATCTCATGACCAAAATCCCTTAACGTGAGTTTTCGTTCCACTGAGCGTCAGA
CCCCGTAGAAAAGATCAAAGGATCTTCTTGAGATCCTTTTTTTCTGCGCGTAATCTGCTGCTTGCAAACA
AAAAAACCACCGCTACCAGCGGTGGTTTGTTTGCCGGATCAAGAGCTACCAACTCTTTTTCCGAAGGTAA
CTGGCTTCAGCAGAGCGCAGATACCAAATACTGTTCTTCTAGTGTAGCCGTAGTTAGGCCACCACTTCAA
GAACTCTGTAGCACCGCCTACATACCTCGCTCTGCTAATCCTGTTACCAGTGGCTGCTGCCAGTGGCGAT
AAGTCGTGTCTTACCGGGTTGGACTCAAGACGATAGTTACCGGATAAGGCGCAGCGGTCGGGCTGAACGG
GGGGTTCGTGCACACAGCCCAGCTTGGAGCGAACGACCTACACCGAACTGAGATACCTACAGCGTGAGCT
ATGAGAAAGCGCCACGCTTCCCGAAGGGAGAAAGGCGGACAGGTATCCGGTAAGCGGCAGGGTCGGAACA
GGAGAGCGCACGAGGGAGCTTCCAGGGGGAAACGCCTGGTATCTTTATAGTCCTGTCGGGTTTCGCCACC
TCTGACTTGAGCGTCGATTTTTGTGATGCTCGTCAGGGGGGCGGAGCCTATGGAAAAACGCCAGCAACGC
GGCCTTTTTACGGTTCCTGGCCTTTTGCTGGCCTTTTGCTCACATGTTCTTTCCTGCGTTATCCCCTGAT
TCTGTGGATAACCGTATTACCGCCTTTGAGTGAGCTGATACCGCTCGCCGCAGCCGAACGACCGAGCGCA
GCGAGTCAGTGAGCGAGGAAGCGGAAGAGCGCCCAATACGCAAACCGCCTCTCCCCGCGCGTTGGCCGAT
TCATTAATGCAGCTGGCACGACAGGTTTCCCGACTGGAAAGCGGGCAGTGAGCGCAACGCAATTAATGTG
AGTTAGCTCACTCATTAGGCACCCCAGGCTTTACACTTTATGCTTCCGGCTCGTATGTTGTGTGGAATTG
TGAGCGGATAACAATTTCACACAGGAAACAGCTATGACCATGATTACGCCAAGCGCGCAATTAACCCTCA
CTAAAGGGAACAAAAGCTGGAGCTGCAAGCTTAATGTAGTCTTATGCAATACTCTTGTAGTCTTGCAACA
TGGTAACGATGAGTTAGCAACATGCCTTACAAGGAGAGAAAAAGCACCGTGCATGCCGATTGGTGGAAGT
AAGGTGGTACGATCGTGCCTTATTAGGAAGGCAACAGACGGGTCTGACATGGATTGGACGAACCACTGAA
TTGCCGCATTGCAGAGATATTGTATTTAAGTGCCTAGCTCGATACATAAACGGGTCTCTCTGGTTAGACC
AGATCTGAGCCTGGGAGCTCTCTGGCTAACTAGGGAACCCACTGCTTAAGCCTCAATAAAGCTTGCCTTG
AGTGCTTCAAGTAGTGTGTGCCCGTCTGTTGTGTGACTCTGGTAACTAGAGATCCCTCAGACCCTTTTAG
TCAGTGTGGAAAATCTCTAGCAGTGGCGCCCGAACAGGGACTTGAAAGCGAAAGGGAAACCAGAGGAGCT
CTCTCGACGCAGGACTCGGCTTGCTGAAGCGCGCACGGCAAGAGGCGAGGGGCGGCGACTGGTGAGTACG
CCAAAAATTTTGACTAGCGGAGGCTAGAAGGAGAGAGATGGGTGCGAGAGCGTCAGTATTAAGCGGGGGA
GAATTAGATCGCGATGGGAAAAAATTCGGTTAAGGCCAGGGGGAAAGAAAAAATATAAATTAAAACATAT
AGTATGGGCAAGCAGGGAGCTAGAACGATTCGCAGTTAATCCTGGCCTGTTAGAAACATCAGAAGGCTGT
AGACAAATACTGGGACAGCTACAACCATCCCTTCAGACAGGATCAGAAGAACTTAGATCATTATATAATA
CAGTAGCAACCCTCTATTGTGTGCATCAAAGGATAGAGATAAAAGACACCAAGGAAGCTTTAGACAAGAT
AGAGGAAGAGCAAAACAAAAGTAAGACCACCGCACAGCAAGCGGCCGCTGATCTTCAGACCTGGAGGAGG
AGATATGAGGGACAATTGGAGAAGTGAATTATATAAATATAAAGTAGTAAAAATTGAACCATTAGGAGTA
GCACCCACCAAGGCAAAGAGAAGAGTGGTGCAGAGAGAAAAAAGAGCAGTGGGAATAGGAGCTTTGTTCC
TTGGGTTCTTGGGAGCAGCAGGAAGCACTATGGGCGCAGCGTCAATGACGCTGACGGTACAGGCCAGACA
ATTATTGTCTGGTATAGTGCAGCAGCAGAACAATTTGCTGAGGGCTATTGAGGCGCAACAGCATCTGTTG
CAACTCACAGTCTGGGGCATCAAGCAGCTCCAGGCAAGAATCCTGGCTGTGGAAAGATACCTAAAGGATC
AACAGCTCCTGGGGATTTGGGGTTGCTCTGGAAAACTCATTTGCACCACTGCTGTGCCTTGGAATGCTAG
TTGGAGTAATAAATCTCTGGAACAGATTTGGAATCACACGACCTGGATGGAGTGGGACAGAGAAATTAAC
AATTACACAAGCTTAATACACTCCTTAATTGAAGAATCGCAAAACCAGCAAGAAAAGAATGAACAAGAAT
TATTGGAATTAGATAAATGGGCAAGTTTGTGGAATTGGTTTAACATAACAAATTGGCTGTGGTATATAAA
ATTATTCATAATGATAGTAGGAGGCTTGGTAGGTTTAAGAATAGTTTTTGCTGTACTTTCTATAGTGAAT
AGAGTTAGGCAGGGATATTCACCATTATCGTTTCAGACCCACCTCCCAACCCCGAGGGGACCCGACAGGC
CCGAAGGAATAGAAGAAGAAGGTGGAGAGAGAGACAGAGACAGATCCATTCGATTAGTGAACGGATCTCG
ACGGTATCGATCACGAGACTAGCCTCGAGCGGCCGCCCCCTTCACCGAGGGCCTATTTCCCATGATTCCT
TCATATTTGCATATACGATACAAGGCTGTTAGAGAGATAATTGGAATTAATTTGACTGTAAACACAAAGA
TATTAGTACAAAATACGTGACGTAGAAAGTAATAATTTCTTGGGTAGTTTGCAGTTTTAAAATTATGTTT
TAAAATGGACTATCA
Features (pLannotate 1.2.2; 28 found; start..end, strand, type, name):
    131..334     +  promoter       CMV promoter: human cytomegalovirus (CMV) immediate early promoter
    372..2423    +  CDS            TRM3: TRM3_EBVB9 - Experimental evidence at protein level: Swiss-Prot protein existence level 1. Component of the molecular motor that translocates viral genomic DNA in empty capsid during DNA packaging. Forms a tripartite terminase complex together with TRM1 and TRM2 in the host cytoplasm. Once the complex reaches the host nucleus, it interacts with the capsid portal vertex. This portal forms a ring in which genomic DNA is translocated into the capsid. TRM3 carries an RNase H-like nuclease activity that plays an important role for the cleavage of concatemeric viral DNA into unit length genomes. Fro
   2476..2593    +  misc_feature   cPPT/CTS: central polypurine tract and central termination sequence of HIV-1
   2642..3152    +  promoter       hPGK promoter: human phosphoglycerate kinase 1 promoter
   3161..3535    +  CDS            BleoR: antibiotic-binding protein; Sh ble from Streptoalloteichus hindustanus; confers resistance to bleomycin, phleomycin, and Zeocin™
   3528..3605    +  CDS            nef (fragment): NEF_HV1Z2 - Experimental evidence at protein level: Swiss-Prot protein existence level 1. Extracellular Nef protein targets CD4(+) T-lymphocytes for apoptosis by interacting with CXCR4 surface receptors. From Human immunodeficiency virus type 1 group M subtype D (isolate Z2/CDC-Z34) (HIV-1).
   3607..3840    +  LTR            3' LTR (ΔU3): self-inactivating 3' long terminal repeat (LTR) from HIV-1
   3912..4033    +  polyA_signal   SV40 poly(A) signal: SV40 polyadenylation signal
   4073..4208    +  rep_origin     SV40 ori: SV40 origin of replication
   4229..4247    -  promoter       T7 promoter: promoter for bacteriophage T7 RNA polymerase
   4255..4410    +  CDS            lacZα (fragment): LacZα fragment of β-galactosidase; lacZ fragment
   4415..4843    +  rep_origin     f1 ori (sequence partly withheld): f1 bacteriophage origin of replication; arrow indicates direction of (+) strand synthesis
   4896..5000    +  promoter       AmpR promoter: bla
   5001..5861    +  CDS            AmpR: β-lactamase; bla; confers resistance to ampicillin, carbenicillin, and related antibiotics
   6032..6620    +  rep_origin     ori: high-copy-number ColE1/pMB1/pBR322/pUC origin of replication
   6803..6895    +  CDS            lacI (fragment): lac repressor; lacI; The lac repressor binds to the lac operator to inhibit transcription in E. coli. This inhibition can be relieved by adding lactose or isopropyl-β-D-thiogalactopyranoside (IPTG).
   6908..6929    +  protein_bind   CAP binding site: CAP binding activates transcription in the presence of cAMP. E. coli catabolite activator protein
   6944..6974    +  promoter       lac promoter: promoter for the E. coli lac operon
   6982..6998    +  protein_bind   lac operator: The lac repressor binds to the lac operator to inhibit transcription in E. coli. This inhibition can be relieved by adding lactose or isopropyl-β-D-thiogalactopyranoside (IPTG). lac repressor encoded by lacI
   7043..7061    +  promoter       T3 promoter: promoter for bacteriophage T3 RNA polymerase
   7089..7315    +  promoter       RSV promoter: Rous sarcoma virus enhancer/promoter
   7316..7496    +  LTR            5' LTR (truncated): truncated 5' long terminal repeat (LTR) from HIV-1
   7543..7668    +  misc_feature   HIV-1 Ψ: packaging signal of human immunodeficiency virus type 1
   7652..8015    +  CDS            HIV-1 gag (fragment): gag protein from human immunodeficiency virus 1; gag
   8161..8394    +  misc_feature   RRE: The Rev response element (RRE) of HIV-1 allows for Rev-dependent mRNA export from the nucleus to the cytoplasm.
   8771..8871    +  CDS            Rev (fragment): human immunodeficiency virus 1 (HIV-1) Rev protein; rev; enhances nuclear export of unspliced and incompletely spliced viral mRNAs
   8921..5       +  promoter       U6 promoter (fragment) (across the origin): RNA polymerase III promoter for human U6 snRNA
   9095..130     +  enhancer       CMV enhancer (fragment) (across the origin): human cytomegalovirus immediate early enhancer; contains an 18-bp deletion relative to the standard CMV enhancer
