[The description below was written by a language model from this plasmid's Addgene catalogue record and pLannotate feature annotations shown in this document.]
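Description:
pLJM1-zeo E321K ORF29 is a 9.1 kb lentiviral transfer plasmid built on the pLJM1 backbone for expressing a point mutant of Kaposi's sarcoma-associated herpesvirus (HHV-8) ORF29 in mammalian cells. It is propagated in E. coli through a high-copy ColE1/pUC-type origin with ampicillin selection (AmpR). The backbone also carries an f1 origin, an SV40 origin and poly(A) signal, and remnants of lac, T7 and T3 cloning elements.

The viral portion has a third-generation, self-inactivating layout. An RSV promoter fused to a truncated HIV-1 5' LTR drives production of the genomic RNA in packaging cells. This is followed by the Ψ packaging signal with a gag fragment, and by the Rev response element for Rev-dependent nuclear export. A cPPT/CTS element is also present, annotated here downstream of the ORF29 coding sequence, and the ΔU3 3' LTR inactivates LTR promoter activity after integration.

Within this frame, the CMV enhancer/promoter drives the roughly 2.06 kb ORF29 coding sequence, also called TRM3. The annotation tool recognised it by homology to the Epstein-Barr virus TRM3 protein, the terminase subunit of the herpesvirus DNA packaging motor, which carries an RNase H-like nuclease activity. The insert has glutamic acid 321 changed to lysine; the record does not state the functional consequence of this change, and no epitope tag is annotated. A separate human PGK promoter expresses the Sh ble gene (BleoR), allowing Zeocin selection of transduced cells.

The construct is intended for stable expression of mutant ORF29, and the associated study examined the role of the viral packaging motor in late KSHV gene expression.
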