Addgene plasmid #200025: pLJM1-zeo E321K ORF29
Purpose: Lentiviral vector for expression of KSHV ORF29 with E321K mutation
Depositing lab: Britt Glaunsinger. Depositing organization: University of California, Berkeley. Publication: The viral packaging motor potentiates Kaposi's sarcoma-associated herpesvirus gene expression late in infection. McCollum CO, Didychuk AL, Liu D, Murray-Nerger LA, Cristea IM, Glaunsinger BA. PLoS Pathog. 2023 Apr 17;19(4):e1011163. doi: 10.1371/journal.ppat.1011163. eCollection 2023 Apr. PubMed 37068108.
Backbone
  Vector backbone: pLJM1
  Backbone size w/o insert (bp): 7054
  Total vector size (bp): 9099
  Vector type: Lentiviral
  Selectable markers: Zeocin
Growth in bacteria
  Bacterial resistance: Ampicillin, 100 μg/mL
  Growth temperature: 37°C
  Growth strain: NEB Stable
  Copy number: High Copy
Gene/Insert
  Gene/Insert name: ORF29 (alt name: TRM3)
  Species: Kaposi's Sarcoma Associated Herpesvirus (HHV-8)
  Insert size (bp): 2064
  Mutation: Glutamic acid 321 changed to lysine
  Promoter: CMV
  Cloning method: Ligation Independent Cloning
  Sequencing primers: 5′ CGCAAATGGGCGGTAGGCGTG; 3′ ggatctctgctgtccctgtaataaacc
Terms and licenses: Academic/Nonprofit Terms; Industry Terms: Not Available to Industry
Depositor comments: Please visit https://doi.org/10.1101/2023.01.29.526158 for bioRxiv preprint.
How to cite: pLJM1-zeo E321K ORF29 was a gift from Britt Glaunsinger (Addgene plasmid # 200025 ; http://n2t.net/addgene:200025 ; RRID:Addgene_200025)
